Addgene plasmid #17261: pCGB42/Kan
Purpose: (Empty Backbone)
Depositing lab: Stuart Schreiber. Depositing organization: Harvard University. Publication: A yeast genetic system for selecting small molecule inhibitors of protein-protein interactions in nanodroplets. Huang J, Schreiber SL. Proc Natl Acad Sci U S A. 1997 Dec 9. 94(25):13396-401. 10.1073/pnas.94.25.13396 PubMed 9391035.
Backbone
  Vector backbone: pPC16
  Backbone size (bp): 6500
  Vector type: Yeast Expression
  Selectable markers: Geneticin (G418)
Growth in bacteria
  Bacterial resistance: Ampicillin, 100 μg/mL
  Growth temperature: 37°C
  Growth strain: DH5alpha
  Copy number: High Copy
Gene/Insert
  Gene/Insert name: None
  Tag / fusion protein: B42•HA (N terminal on backbone)
  Cloning method: Restriction Enzyme; 5′ cloning site EcoRI (not destroyed); 3′ cloning site SacII (not destroyed)
  Sequencing primers: 5′ CCAGCCTCTTGCTGAGTGGAGATG
Terms and licenses: Academic/Nonprofit Terms; Industry Terms: Not Available to Industry
How to cite: pCGB42/Kan was a gift from Stuart Schreiber (Addgene plasmid # 17261 ; http://n2t.net/addgene:17261 ; RRID:Addgene_17261)
