[The description below was written by a language model from this plasmid's Addgene catalogue record.]
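Description:
pCGB42/Kan is an empty yeast expression backbone derived from pPC16, with a recorded backbone size of about 6.5 kb. It is maintained in E. coli as a high-copy plasmid under ampicillin selection. In yeast it is selected with geneticin (G418) rather than by complementing an auxotrophy, which the "Kan" in its name reflects. Drug selection of this kind leaves nutritional markers free for other plasmids or reporters in the same strain. The record does not state the yeast origin of replication or the promoter that drives expression, and no feature table is available to fill in those details.

The vector carries no insert. It supplies an N-terminal B42–HA fusion partner on the backbone, and a coding sequence of interest is cloned downstream using EcoRI at the 5′ end and SacII at the 3′ end, both of which are preserved after cloning. B42 is a bacterially derived acidic transcriptional activation domain commonly used for the "prey" component of yeast two-hybrid systems, and the HA epitope allows the fusion protein to be detected with antibodies.

The plasmid is therefore suited to building activation-domain fusions that switch on a reporter gene when they bind a partner tethered to a DNA-binding domain. The associated publication describes a yeast genetic system for selecting small-molecule inhibitors of protein–protein interactions, which is consistent with this use. The specific role of this plasmid within that system is not spelled out in the record.
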