>Addgene plasmid #17261 | pCGB42/Kan | addgene partial sequence | sequence record 23235 | 17261 with GAL1
AAGAAGAGAAAGGTAGCTGGTATCAATAAAGATATCGAGGAGTGCAATGCCATCATTGAGCAGTTTATCG
ACTACCTGCGCACCGGACAGGAGATGCCGATGGAAATGGCGGATCAGGCGATTAACGTGGTGCCGGGCAT
GACGCCGAAAACCATTCTTCACGCCGGGCCGCCGATCCAGCCTGACTGGCTGAAATCGAATGGTTTTCAT
GAAATTGAAGCGGATGTTAACGATACCAGCCTCTTGCTGAGTGGAGATGCCTCCTACCCTTATGATGTGC
CAGATTATGCCTCTCCCGAATTCCTGCAGCCCGGGGGATCCACTAGTTCTAGAGCGGCCGCCACCGCGGT
GGAGCTTTGGACTTCTTCGCCAGAGGTTTGGTCAAGTCTCCAATCAAGGTTGTCGGCTTGTCTACCTTGC
CAGAAATTTACGAAAAGATGGAAAAGGGTCAAATCGTTGGTAGATACGTTGTTGACACTTCTAAATAAGC
GAATTTCTTATGATTTATGATTTTTATTATTAAATAAGTTATAAAAAAAATAAGTGTATACAAATTTTAA
AGTGACTCTTAGGTTTTAAAACGAAAATTCTTATTCTTGAGTAACTCTTTCCTGTAGGTCAGGTTGCTTT
CT
